>Addgene plasmid #194060 | p2T-CMV-evoCjCas9-ABE8e-BlastR | depositor full sequence | sequence record 412694 | p2T-CMV-evoCjCas9-ABE8e-BlastR sequence 8577 bps
AGAGCTGGTTTAGTGAACCGTCAGATCCGCTAGAGATCCGCGGCCGCTAATACGACTCACTATAGGGAGA
GCCGCCACCATGAAACGGACAGCCGACGGAAGCGAGTTCGAGTCACCAAAGAAGAAGCGGAAAGTCTCTG
AGGTGGAGTTTTCCCACGAGTACTGGATGAGACATGCCCTGACCCTGGCCAAGAGGGCACGGGATGAGAG
GGAGGTGCCTGTGGGAGCCGTGCTGGTGCTGAACAATAGAGTGATCGGCGAGGGCTGGAACAGAGCCATC
GGCCTGCACGACCCAACAGCCCATGCCGAAATTATGGCCCTGAGACAGGGCGGCCTGGTCATGCAGAACT
ACAGACTGATTGACGCCACCCTGTACGTGACATTCGAGCCTTGCGTGATGTGCGCCGGCGCCATGATCCA
CTCTAGGATCGGCCGCGTGGTGTTTGGCGTGAGGAACTCAAAAAGAGGCGCCGCAGGCTCCCTGATGAAC
GTGCTGAACTACCCCGGCATGAATCACCGCGTCGAAATTACCGAGGGAATCCTGGCAGATGAATGTGCCG
CCCTGCTGTGCGATTTCTATCGGATGCCTAGACAGGTGTTCAATGCTCAGAAGAAGGCCCAGAGCTCCAT
CAACTCCGGAGGATCTAGCGGAGGCTCCTCTGGCTCTGAGACACCTGGCACAAGCGAGAGCGCAACACCT
GAAAGCAGCGGGGGCAGCAGCGGGGGGTCAGCCCGCATCCTGGCCTTTGCCATCGGCATCAGCAGCATCG
GATGGGCCTTCAGCGAGAATGACGAGCTGAAGGACTGCGGTGTGAGAATCTTTACAAAGGTCGAGAACCC
CAAGACCGGCGAAAGCCTGGCGCTGCCAAGACGGCTGGCCCGGTCTGCTCGGAAGAGATACGCCCGGAGA
AAAGCCAGACTGAATCACCTGAAACACCTGATCGCCAACGAGTTCAAACTGAACTACGAGGACTACCAGA
GCTTCGATGAGAGCTTGGCTAAGGCCTACAAAGGCAGCCTGATCAGCCCCTACGAGCTGAGATTCAGAGC
TCTGAATGAGCTCCTGAGCAAGCAGGACTTCGCTAGAGTGATCCTGCACATCGCCAAGCGAAGAGGCTAC
GACGACATCAAGAACTCTGATGACAAGGAGAAGGGCGCCATTCTGAAAGCCATCAAGCAGAACGAAGAGA
AACTGGCCAATTACCAGAGCGTGGGCGAGTACCTGTACAAGGAGTACTTCCAGAAGTTCAAAGAAAATAG
CAAAGAGTTCACCAACGTGCGGAACAAGAAGGAGTCTTATGAAAGATGTATCGCCCAGAGCTTCCTGAAA
GACGAGCTGAAACTGATCTTCAAGAAGCAAAGAGAGTTTGGCTTCAGCTTCAGCAAAAAATTTGAAGAAG
AGGTGCTGTCTGTCGCCTTCTACAAGAGGGCTCTGAAGGACTTCAGCCACCTGGTGGGCAATTGCAGCTT
TTTCACAGACGAAAAGCGGGCCCCTAAGAACAGCCCTCTGGCCTTCATGTTCGTGGCTCTGACCAGAATC
ATCAACCTGCTGAACAACCTGAAAAATACCGAGGGCATCCTCTATACCAAGGACGATCTGAACGCCCTGC
TGAATGAGGTGCTCAAGAATGGCACCCTGACCTACAAGCAAACAAAAAAACTGCTGGGCCTGTCTGACGA
CTACGAGTTTAAAGGCGAGAAGGGCACCTATTTCATCGAATTTAAGAAGTACAAGGAATTCATCAAGGCA
CTGGGCGAACACAACCTGTCTCAGGACGACCTGAACGAGATCGCCAAGGACATCACCCTGATCAAGGATG
AGATCAAGCTGAAAAAAGCTCTGGCCAAGTACGACCTGAATCAAAACCAGATCGACAGCTTAAGCAAGCT
GGAATTTAAGGATCACCTGAACATCTCCTTTAAGGCCCTGAAGCTGGTGACCCCACTGATGCTGGAAGGA
AAGAAGTACGACGAAGCATGCAACGAGCTTAACCTGAAGGTTGCTATCAACGAGGATAAGAAGGATTTCC
TGCCTGCCTTTAACGAGACATACTACAAGGATGAGGTGACCAACCCCGTGGTGCTGAGAGCTATCAAAGA
GTACAGAAAGGTGCTGAACGCCCTGCTGAAGAAGTACGGCAAGGTCCACAAGATCAATATTGAGCTGGCC
CGGGAGGTTGGAAAGAACCACTCTCAGAGAGCAAAGATCGAGAAGGAGCAAAACGAGAACTACAAAGCGA
AGAAGGACGCCGAACTGGAGTGCGAGAAGCTTGGCCTGAAGATCAACTCTAAGAATATCCTGAAACTCAG
ACTTTTCAAAGAACAGAAGGAATTCTGTGCCTACAGCGGCGAGAAGATCAAAATTTCTGACCTGCAGGAT
GAAAAGATGCTGGAGATCGACCACATCTACCCTTACTCCAGAAGCTTCGACGACAGCTATATGAACAAAG
TGCTGGTGTTCACAAAGCAGAACCAGGAGAAGCTGAATCAGACCCCTTTCGAGGCCTTCGGCAATGACTC
CGCCAAGTGGCAGAAAATCGAGGTGCTGGCCAAAAACCTGCCAACCAAGAAACAGAAGAGAATCCTCGAC
AAGAACTACAAGGACAAGGAACAGAAGAACTTCAAGGATCGGAACCTGAACGACACCCGGTACATCGCCA
GGCTGGTGTTAAATTACACCAAGGACTACCTGGATTTCCTGCCCCTGAGCGACGACGAGAACACCAAGCT
GAACGACACACAGAAGGGCAGCAAGGTGCACGTGGAAGCCAAGAGCGGCATGCTGACCAGCGCACTGCGC
CACACTTGGGGCTTCAGCGCTAAGGACCGGAACAACCACCTGCATCACGCCATCGATGCCGTGATCATAG
CCTACGCCAACAACTCAATCGTGAAAGCTTTCAGTGACTTTAAGAAAGAACAGGAGAGCAACTCTGCCGA
ACTGTACGCCAAGAAAATTAGCGAGCTGGACTACAAGAACAAACGGAAGTTCTTCGAACCTTTCTCAGGA
TTTAGACAGAAGGTGCTGGATAAGATCGATGAAATCTTCGTGTCCAAGCCCGAGAGAAAGAAGCCTAGCG
GAGCCCTGCACAAGGAAACCTTCAGAAAGGAAGAAGAGTTCTACCAGTCTTATGGGGGCAAAGAAGGCGT
GCTGAAGGCCCTGGAACTCGGCAAGATCAGAAAGGTGAAGGGAAAGATTGTGAAGAACGGCGACATGTTC
AGAGTGGACATCTTCAAGCACAAGAAGACCAACAAGTTCTATGCCGTGCCTATCTACACAATGGATTTCG
CCCTGAAAGTGCTGCCTAACAAGGCTGTCGCCAGATCTAAGAAGGGCGAGATCAAGGACTGGATCCTGAT
GGACGAAAACTACGAGTTCTGCTTCAGCCTGTACAAGGACAGCCTGATCCTGATCCAAACAAAGAAGATG
CAGGAGCCTGAATTCGTGTACTACAACGCCTTCACAAGCAGCACCGTGAGCCTGATCGTGTCTAAACATG
ATAACAAGTTCGAAACCCTGTCCAAGAACCAAAAGATCCTGTTCAAGAACGCCAACGAGAAGGAAGTGAT
CGCCAAGGGCATCGGCATTCAGAATCTGAAGGTGTTCGAGAAATATATCGTGTCCGCTCTGGGAGAGGTT
ACAAAGGCCGAGTTTCGGCAGAGAGAAGATTTTAAGAAGTCTGGCGGCTCAAAAAGAACCGCCGACGGCA
GCGAATTCGAGCCCAAGAAGAAGAGGAAAGTCTAAACCGGTCATCATCACCATCACCATTGAGTTTAAAC
CCGCTGATCAGCCTCGACTGTGCCTTCTAGTTGCCAGCCATCTGTTGTTTGCCCCTCCCCCGTGCCTTCC
TTGACCCTGGAAGGTGCCACTCCCACTGTCCTTTCCTAATAAAATGAGGAAATTGCATCGCATTGTCTGA
GTAGGTGTCATTCTATTCTGGGGGGTGGGGTGGGGCAGGACAGCAAGGGGGAGGATTGGGAAGACAATAG
CAGGCATGCTGGGGATGCGGTGGGCTCTATGGCTTCTGAGGCGGAAAGAACCAGCTGGGGCTCGATACCG
TCGACCTCTAGCTAGAGCTTGGCGTAATCATGGTCATAGCTGTTTCCTGTGTGAAATTGTTATCCGCTCA
CAATTCCACACAACATACGAGCCGGAAGCATAAAGTGTAAAGCCTAGGGTGCCTAATGAGTGAGCTAACT
CACATTAATTGCGTTGCGCTCACTGCCCGCTTTCCAGTCGGGAAACCTGTCGTGCCAGCTGCATTAATGA
ATCGGCCAACGCGCGGGGAGAGGCGGTTTGCGTATTGGGCGCTACAGACATGATAAGATACATTGATGAG
TTTGGACAAACCACAACTAGAATGCAGTGAAAAAAATGCTTTATTTGTGAAATTTGTGATGCTATTGCTT
TATTTGTAACCATTATAAGCTGCAATAAACAAGTTGGGGTGGGCGAAGAACTCCAGCATGAGATCCCCGC
GCTGGAGGATCATCCAGCCGGCGTCCCGGAAAACGATTCCGAAGCCCAACCTTTCATAGAAGGCGGCGGT
GGAATCGAAATCTCGTAGCACGTGTCAGTCCTGCTCCTCGGCCACGAAGTGCTTAGCCCTCCCACACATA
ACCAGAGGGCAGCAATTCACGAATCCCAACTGCCGTCGGCTGTCCATCACTGTCCTTCACTATGGCTTTG
ATCCCAGGATGCAGATCGAGAAGCACCTGTCGGCACCGTCCGCAGGGGCTCAAGATGCCCCTGTTCTCAT
TTCCGATCGCGACGATACAAGTCAGGTTGCCAGCTGCCGCAGCAGCAGCAGTGCCCAGCACCACGAGTTC
TGCACAAGGTCCCCCAGTAAAATGATATACATTGACACCAGTGAAGATGCGGCCGTCGCTAGAGAGAGCT
GCGCTGGCGACGCTGTAGTCTTCAGAGATGGGGATGCTGTTGATTGTAGCCGTTGCTCTTTCAATGAGGG
TGGATTCTTCTTGAGACAAAGGCTTGGCCATGGTTTAGTTCCTCACCTTGTCGTATTATACTATGCCGAT
ATACTATGCCGATGATTAATTGTCAACACGTGCTGATCAGATCCGAAAATGGATATACAAGCTCCCGGGA
GCTTTTTGCAAAAGCCTAGGCCTCCAAAAAAGCCTCCTCACTACTTCTGGAATAGCTCAGAGGCAGAGGC
GGCCTCGGCCTCTGCATAAATAAAAAAAATTAGTCAGCCATGGGGCGGAGAATGGGCGGAACTGGGCGGA
GTTAGGGGCGGGATGGGCGGAGTTAGGGGCGGGACTATGGTTGCTGACTAATTGAGATGCATGCTTTGCA
TACTTCTGCCTGCTGGGGAGCCTGGGGACTTTCCACACCTGGTTGCTGACTAATTGAGATGCATGCTTTG
CATACTTCTGCCTGCTGGGGAGCCTGGGGACTTTCCACACCCTAACTGACACACATTCCACAGAATTCAC
TGACTCGCTGCGCTCGGTCGTTCGGCTGCGGCGAGCGGTATCAGCTCACTCAAAGGCGGTAATACGGTTA
TCCACAGAATCAGGGGATAACGCAGGAAAGAACATGTAAGTGATCTCCAAAAAATAAGTACTTTTTGACT
GTAAATAAAATTGTAAGGAGTAAAAAGTACTTTTTTTTCTAAAAAAATGTAATTAAGTAAAAGTAAAAGT
ATTGATTTTTAATTGTACTCAAGTAAAGTAAAAATCCCCAAAAATAATACTTAAGTACAGTAATCAAGTA
AAATTACTCAAGTACTTTACACCTCTGCATGTGAGCAAAAGGCCAGCAAAAGGCCAGGAACCGTAAAAAG
GCCGCGTTGCTGGCGTTTTTCCATAGGCTCCGCCCCCCTGACGAGCATCACAAAAATCGACGCTCAAGTC
AGAGGTGGCGAAACCCGACAGGACTATAAAGATACCAGGCGTTTCCCCCTGGAAGCTCCCTCGTGCGCTC
TCCTGTTCCGACCCTGCCGCTTACCGGATACCTGTCCGCCTTTCTCCCTTCGGGAAGCGTGGCGCTTTCT
CATAGCTCACGCTGTAGGTATCTCAGTTCGGTGTAGGTCGTTCGCTCCAAGCTGGGCTGTGTGCACGAAC
CCCCCGTTCAGCCCGACCGCTGCGCCTTATCCGGTAACTATCGTCTTGAGTCCAACCCGGTAAGACACGA
CTTATCGCCACTGGCAGCAGCCACTGGTAACAGGATTAGCAGAGCGAGGTATGTAGGCGGTGCTACAGAG
TTCTTGAAGTGGTGGCCTAACTACGGCTACACTAGAAGAACAGTATTTGGTATCTGCGCTCTGCTGAAGC
CAGTTACCTTCGGAAAAAGAGTTGGTAGCTCTTGATCCGGCAAACAAACCACCGCTGGTAGCGGTGGTTT
TTTTGTTTGCAAGCAGCAGATTACGCGCAGAAAAAAAGGATCTCAAGAAGATCCTTTGATCTTTTCTACG
GGGTCTGACACTCAGTGGAACGAAAACTCACGTTAAGGGATTTTGGTCATGAGATTATCAAAAAGGATCT
TCACCTAGATCCTTTTAAATTAAAAATGAAGTTTTAAATCAATCTAAAGTATATATGAGTAAACTTGGTC
TGACAGTTACCAATGCTTAATCAGTGAGGCACCTATCTCAGCGATCTGTCTATTTCGTTCATCCATAGTT
GCCTGACTCCCCGTCGTGTAGATAACTACGATACGGGAGGGCTTACCATCTGGCCCCAGTGCTGCAATGA
TACCGCGGGACCCACGCTCACCGGCTCCAGATTTATCAGCAATAAACCAGCCAGCCGGAAGGGCCGAGCG
CAGAAGTGGTCCTGCAACTTTATCCGCCTCCATCCAGTCTATTAATTGTTGCCGGGAAGCTAGAGTAAGT
AGTTCGCCAGTTAATAGTTTGCGCAACGTTGTTGCCATTGCTACAGGCATCGTGGTGTCACGCTCGTCGT
TTGGTATGGCTTCATTCAGCTCCGGTTCCCAACGATCAAGGCGAGTTACATGATCCCCCATGTTGTGCAA
AAAAGCGGTTAGCTCCTTCGGTCCTCCGATCGTTGTCAGAAGTAAGTTGGCCGCAGTGTTATCACTCATG
GTTATGGCAGCACTGCATAATTCTCTTACTGTCATGCCATCCGTAAGATGCTTTTCTGTGACTGGTGAGT
ACTCAACCAAGTCATTCTGAGAATAGTGTATGCGGCGACCGAGTTGCTCTTGCCCGGCGTCAATACGGGA
TAATACCGCGCCACATAGCAGAACTTTAAAAGTGCTCATCATTGGAAAACGTTCTTCGGGGCGAAAACTC
TCAAGGATCTTACCGCTGTTGAGATCCAGTTCGATGTAACCCACTCGTGCACCCAACTGATCTTCAGCAT
CTTTTACTTTCACCAGCGTTTCTGGGTGAGCAAAAACAGGAAGGCAAAATGCCGCAAAAAAGGGAATAAG
GGCGACACGGAAATGTTGAATACTCATACTCTTCCTTTTTCAATATTATTGAAGCATTTATCAGGGTTAT
TGTCTCATGAGCGGATACATATTTGAATGTATTTAGAAAAATAAACAAATAGGGGTTCCGCGCACATTTC
CCCGAAAAGTGCCACCTGACGTCGACGGATCGGGAGATCGATCTCCCGATCCCCTAGGGTCGACTCTCAG
TACAATCTGCTCTGATGCCGCATAGTTAAGCCAGTATCTGCTCCCTGCTTGTGTGTTGGAGGTCGCTGAG
TAGTGCGCGAGCAAAATTTAAGCTACAACAAGGCAAGGCTTGACCGACAATTGCATGAAGAATCTGCTTA
GGGTTAGGCGTTTTGCGCTGCTTCGCGATGTACGGGCCAGATATACGCGGGTACCGGCATATGGTTCTTG
ACAGAGGTGTAAAAAGTACTCAAAAATTTTACTCAAGTGAAAGTACAAGTACTTAGGGAAAATTTTACTC
AATTAAAAGTAAAAGTATCTGGCTAGAATCTTACTTGAGTAAAAGTAAAAAAGTACTCCATTAAAATTGT
ACTTGAGTATTAACGCGTTGACATTGATTATTGACTAGTTATTAATAGTAATCAATTACGGGGTCATTAG
TTCATAGCCCATATATGGAGTTCCGCGTTACATAACTTACGGTAAATGGCCCGCCTGGCTGACCGCCCAA
CGACCCCCGCCCATTGACGTCAATAATGACGTATGTTCCCATAGTAACGCCAATAGGGACTTTCCATTGA
CGTCAATGGGTGGAGTATTTACGGTAAACTGCCCACTTGGCAGTACATCAAGTGTATCATATGCCAAGTA
CGCCCCCTATTGACGTCAATGACGGTAAATGGCCCGCCTGGCATTATGCCCAGTACATGACCTTATGGGA
CTTTCCTACTTGGCAGTACATCTACGTATTAGTCATCGCTATTACCATGGTGATGCGGTTTTGGCAGTAC
ATCAATGGGCGTGGATAGCGGTTTGACTCACGGGGATTTCCAAGTCTCCACCCCATTGACGTCAATGGGA
GTTTGTTTTGGCACCAAAATCAACGGGACTTTCCAAAATGTCGTAACAACTCCGCCCCATTGACGCAAAT
GGGCGGTAGGCGTGTACGGTGGGAGGTCTATATAAGC
Features (pLannotate 1.2.2; 22 found; start..end, strand, type, name):
     48..66      +  promoter       T7 promoter: promoter for bacteriophage T7 RNA polymerase
    137..628     +  CDS            tadA: TADA_ECOLI - Also known as yfhC. Experimental evidence at protein level: Swiss-Prot protein existence level 1. Catalyzes the deamination of adenosine to inosine at the wobble position 34 of tRNA(Arg2). Essential for cell viability. From Escherichia coli (strain K12).
    731..3679    +  CDS            cas9: CAS9_CAMJE - Experimental evidence at protein level: Swiss-Prot protein existence level 1. CRISPR (clustered regularly interspaced short palindromic repeat) is an adaptive immune system that provides protection against mobile genetic elements (viruses, transposable elements and conjugative plasmids). CRISPR clusters contain spacers, sequences complementary to antecedent mobile elements, and target invading nucleic acids. CRISPR clusters are transcribed and processed into CRISPR RNA (crRNA). In type II CRISPR systems correct processing of pre-crRNA requires a trans- encoded small RNA (tracrRNA)
   3798..4022    +  polyA_signal   bGH poly(A) signal: bovine growth hormone polyadenylation signal
   4026..4047    +  promoter       SV40 promoter (fragment): SV40 enhancer and early promoter
   4052..4068    +  misc_feature   MCS (fragment): pBluescript multiple cloning site
   4117..4133    -  protein_bind   lac operator: The lac repressor binds to the lac operator to inhibit transcription in E. coli. This inhibition can be relieved by adding lactose or isopropyl-β-D-thiogalactopyranoside (IPTG). lac repressor encoded by lacI
   4141..4171    -  promoter       lac promoter: promoter for the E. coli lac operon
   4186..4207    -  protein_bind   CAP binding site: CAP binding activates transcription in the presence of cAMP. E. coli catabolite activator protein
   4220..4312    -  CDS            lacI (fragment): lac repressor; lacI; The lac repressor binds to the lac operator to inhibit transcription in E. coli. This inhibition can be relieved by adding lactose or isopropyl-β-D-thiogalactopyranoside (IPTG).
   4324..4445    -  polyA_signal   SV40 poly(A) signal: SV40 polyadenylation signal
   4440..4565    -  CDS            ble (fragment): BLE_KLEPN - Experimental evidence at protein level: Swiss-Prot protein existence level 1. Binding protein with a strong affinity to the bleomycin family of antibiotics. Binds to CL990; an antimitotic-antibiotic compound. From Klebsiella pneumoniae.
   4575..4602    -  CDS            BleoR (fragment): antibiotic-binding protein; Sh ble from Streptoalloteichus hindustanus; confers resistance to bleomycin, phleomycin, and Zeocin™
   4603..5001    -  CDS            BSD: blasticidin S deaminase; Aspergillus terreus BSD; confers resistance to blasticidin
   5020..5067    -  promoter       EM7 promoter: synthetic bacterial promoter&nbsp
   5115..5444    -  promoter       SV40 promoter: SV40 enhancer and early promoter
   5828..6416    -  rep_origin     ori: high-copy-number ColE1/pMB1/pBR322/pUC origin of replication
   6587..7447    -  CDS            AmpR: β-lactamase; bla; confers resistance to ampicillin, carbenicillin, and related antibiotics
   7448..7552    -  promoter       AmpR promoter: bla
   7623..7667    -  misc_feature   bom (fragment): basis of mobility region from pBR322
   8000..8379    +  enhancer       CMV enhancer: human cytomegalovirus immediate early enhancer
   8380..6       +  promoter       CMV promoter (across the origin): human cytomegalovirus (CMV) immediate early promoter
