[The description below was written by a language model from this plasmid's Addgene catalogue record and pLannotate feature annotations shown in this document.]
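Description:
p2T-CMV-evoCjCas9-ABE8e-BlastR is an 8.6 kb mammalian expression plasmid built on the p2T-CMV-BlastR backbone and used for CRISPR adenine base editing. It is propagated in E. coli through a high-copy ColE1/pUC-type origin and an ampicillin resistance gene (β-lactamase with its own promoter). For selection in mammalian cells, it carries a blasticidin S deaminase (BSD) cassette. This cassette is driven by the SV40 enhancer/early promoter, has an adjacent EM7 bacterial promoter, and is terminated by an SV40 polyadenylation signal. Short annotated fragments of bleomycin-resistance genes, lacI, lac promoter/operator elements, an MCS and the pBR322 bom region appear to be backbone remnants rather than functional parts.

The payload is a single synthetic open reading frame transcribed from the human CMV immediate-early enhancer and promoter, which span the sequence origin, and terminated by the bovine growth hormone polyadenylation signal. A T7 promoter lies just upstream of the coding region. The fusion begins with a domain derived from the E. coli tRNA adenosine deaminase TadA, which the construct name identifies as the evolved ABE8e deaminase. A gap of about 100 nt, presumably a linker, separates this domain from a Campylobacter jejuni Cas9 coding sequence. According to the record, this is evoCjCas9, a compact CjCas9 variant obtained by continuous directed evolution to give broad PAM compatibility. The feature table does not annotate nuclear localisation signals, epitope tags, or the mutations that distinguish the evolved or nickase forms. It also shows no guide RNA expression cassette, so a CjCas9-compatible sgRNA would have to be supplied separately. The plasmid's stated purpose is mammalian expression of the evoCjCas9 ABE8e editor, which directs A-to-G conversions, and blasticidin can be used to enrich transfected cells.
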