Addgene plasmid #194060: p2T-CMV-evoCjCas9-ABE8e-BlastR
Purpose: Mammalian expression of evoCjCas9 ABE8e
Depositing lab: Gerald Schwank. Publication: Continuous directed evolution of a compact CjCas9 variant with broad PAM compatibility. Schmidheini L, Mathis N, Marquart KF, Rothgangl T, Kissling L, Bock D, Chanez C, Wang JP, Jinek M, Schwank G. Nat Chem Biol. 2023 Sep 21. doi: 10.1038/s41589-023-01427-x. PubMed 37735239.
Backbone
  Vector backbone: p2T-CMV-BlastR
  Vector type: Mammalian Expression, CRISPR
  Selectable markers: Blasticidin
Growth in bacteria
  Bacterial resistance: Ampicillin, 100 μg/mL
  Growth temperature: 37°C
  Growth strain: DH5alpha
  Copy number: Unknown
Gene/Insert
  Gene/Insert name: evoCjCas9-ABE8e
  Species: Synthetic
Terms and licenses: Academic/Nonprofit Terms; Industry Terms: Not Available to Industry
How to cite: p2T-CMV-evoCjCas9-ABE8e-BlastR was a gift from Gerald Schwank (Addgene plasmid # 194060 ; http://n2t.net/addgene:194060 ; RRID:Addgene_194060)
